Addgene plasmid #248068: pLVX-TetOne-bleo-atpD-K155Q
Purpose: Lentiviral expression of a catalytically inactive mutant of the beta subunit of ATPGobble. Use together with pLVX-TetOne-bsd-atpA (#248065) and pLVX-TetOne-puro-atpG (#248067) for a LOF control.
Depositing lab: Denis Titov. Depositing organization: University of California, Berkeley. Publication: Genetically encoded tool for manipulation of ATP/ADP ratio in human cells. Ekvik AE, Kober MM, Titov DV. bioRxiv [Preprint]. 2025 Aug 23:2025.08.12.670003. doi: 10.1101/2025.08.12.670003. PubMed 40894546.
Backbone
  Vector backbone: pLVX-TetOne-bleo
  Backbone manufacturer: TakaraBio
  Backbone size w/o insert (bp): 9138
  Total vector size (bp): 10554
  Modifications to backbone: PuroR replaced with bleoR
  Vector type: Lentiviral
  Selectable markers: Zeocin
Growth in bacteria
  Bacterial resistance: Ampicillin, 100 μg/mL
  Growth temperature: 30°C
  Growth strain: NEB Stable
  Copy number: High Copy
Gene/Insert
  Gene/Insert name: atpD
  Species: E. coli
  Insert size (bp): 1442
  Mutation: Lysine 155 to Glutamine, codon-optimized for expression in human cells
  Promoter: TRE3GS
  Tag / fusion protein: FLAG (C terminal on insert)
  Cloning method: Gibson Cloning
  Sequencing primers: 5′ Nanopore sequenced
Terms and licenses: Academic/Nonprofit Terms; Industry Terms: Not Available to Industry
Depositor comments: Please visit https://doi.org/10.1101/2025.08.12.670003 for bioRxiv preprint.
How to cite: pLVX-TetOne-bleo-atpD-K155Q was a gift from Denis Titov (Addgene plasmid # 248068 ; http://n2t.net/addgene:248068 ; RRID:Addgene_248068)
