[The description below was written by a language model from this plasmid's Addgene catalogue record and pLannotate feature annotations shown in this document.]
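Description:
pLVX-TetOne-bleo-atpD-K155Q is an HIV-1-based lentiviral transfer plasmid of about 10.6 kb, built on the commercial pLVX-TetOne all-in-one doxycycline-inducible backbone, in which the original puromycin marker has been replaced with a bleomycin/Zeocin resistance gene. It is propagated in E. coli through a high-copy ColE1/pUC origin with ampicillin selection (AmpR). The viral portion carries the LTR sequences, the Ψ packaging signal with a gag fragment, the RRE for Rev-dependent nuclear export, cPPT/CTS and a WPRE. Together these allow the genome to be packaged when helper functions are supplied in trans and support expression after integration.

The payload is E. coli atpD, the catalytic beta subunit of the F1 ATP synthase. It is codon-optimized for human cells, carries a lysine 155 to glutamine substitution recorded as rendering it catalytically inactive, and has a C-terminal FLAG tag according to the catalogue entry, although the tag is not annotated separately in the feature table. It sits downstream of the TRE3GS Tet-responsive promoter. In the opposite orientation, a human PGK promoter constitutively drives the Tet-On 3G transactivator, which binds TRE3GS only in the presence of doxycycline, so a single vector provides inducible expression. The inducible cassette is inverted relative to the viral genome and ends in an SV40 poly(A) signal. A separate SV40 promoter drives BleoR for Zeocin selection of transduced cells.

The construct serves as the loss-of-function control for ATPGobble, a genetically encoded tool for manipulating the ATP/ADP ratio in human cells. It is co-transduced with companion TetOne vectors that encode atpA (blasticidin-selectable) and atpG (puromycin-selectable).
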