Features (pLannotate 1.2.2; 25 found; start..end, strand, type, name):
    254..1000    -  CDS            Tet-On® 3G: modified rtTA protein that binds tightly to promoters containing the tet operator in the presence of doxycycline
   1019..1529    -  promoter       hPGK promoter: human phosphoglycerate kinase 1 promoter
   1546..1913    +  promoter       TRE3GS promoter: 3rd-generation Tet-responsive promoter that can be activated by binding of Tet-On® 3G, modified to eliminate binding sites for endogenous mammalian transcription factors
   1931..3307    +  CDS            atpD: ATPB_ECOLI - Also known as papB, uncD. Experimental evidence at protein level: Swiss-Prot protein existence level 1. Produces ATP from ADP in the presence of a proton gradient across the membrane. The catalytic sites are hosted primarily by the beta subunits. From Escherichia coli (strain K12).
   3719..3853    -  polyA_signal   SV40 poly(A) signal: SV40 polyadenylation signal
   3897..4012    -  misc_feature   cPPT/CTS: central polypurine tract and central termination sequence of HIV-1 (lacking the first T)
   4027..4127    -  CDS            Rev (fragment): human immunodeficiency virus 1 (HIV-1) Rev protein; rev; enhances nuclear export of unspliced and incompletely spliced viral mRNAs
   4504..4737    -  misc_feature   RRE: The Rev response element (RRE) of HIV-1 allows for Rev-dependent mRNA export from the nucleus to the cytoplasm.
   4912..5250    -  CDS            HIV-1 gag (fragment): gag protein from human immunodeficiency virus 1; gag
   5234..5359    -  misc_feature   HIV-1 Ψ: packaging signal of human immunodeficiency virus type 1
   5406..5663    -  LTR            5' LTR (truncated): truncated 5' long terminal repeat (LTR) from HIV-1
   5711..6040    -  CDS            nef (fragment): NEF_HV1BR - Experimental evidence at protein level: Swiss-Prot protein existence level 1. Extracellular Nef protein targets CD4(+) T-lymphocytes for apoptosis by interacting with CXCR4 surface receptors (PubMed:14990729). From Human immunodeficiency virus type 1 group M subtype B (isolate BRU/LAI) (HIV-1).
   6207..6341    -  polyA_signal   SV40 poly(A) signal: SV40 polyadenylation signal
   6389..6493    +  promoter       AmpR promoter: bla
   6494..7354    +  CDS            AmpR: β-lactamase; bla; confers resistance to ampicillin, carbenicillin, and related antibiotics
   7525..8113    +  rep_origin     ori: high-copy-number ColE1/pMB1/pBR322/pUC origin of replication
   8296..8388    +  CDS            lacI (fragment): lac repressor; lacI; The lac repressor binds to the lac operator to inhibit transcription in E. coli. This inhibition can be relieved by adding lactose or isopropyl-β-D-thiogalactopyranoside (IPTG).
   8401..8422    +  protein_bind   CAP binding site: CAP binding activates transcription in the presence of cAMP. E. coli catabolite activator protein
   8437..8467    +  promoter       lac promoter: promoter for the E. coli lac operon
   8475..8491    +  protein_bind   lac operator: The lac repressor binds to the lac operator to inhibit transcription in E. coli. This inhibition can be relieved by adding lactose or isopropyl-β-D-thiogalactopyranoside (IPTG). lac repressor encoded by lacI
   8643..8900    -  LTR            5' LTR (truncated): truncated 5' long terminal repeat (LTR) from HIV-1
   8948..9466    -  CDS            nef (fragment): NEF_HV1BR - Experimental evidence at protein level: Swiss-Prot protein existence level 1. Extracellular Nef protein targets CD4(+) T-lymphocytes for apoptosis by interacting with CXCR4 surface receptors (PubMed:14990729). From Human immunodeficiency virus type 1 group M subtype B (isolate BRU/LAI) (HIV-1).
   9483..10071   -  misc_feature   WPRE: woodchuck hepatitis virus posttranscriptional regulatory element
  10085..10459   -  CDS            BleoR: antibiotic-binding protein; Sh ble from Streptoalloteichus hindustanus; confers resistance to bleomycin, phleomycin, and Zeocin™
  10468..243     -  promoter       SV40 promoter (across the origin): SV40 enhancer and early promoter
>Addgene plasmid #248068 | pLVX-TetOne-bleo-atpD-K155Q | addgene full sequence | sequence record 493802 | Addgene NGS Result
AAAAAAAATTAGTCAGCCATGGGGCGGAGAATGGGCGGAACTGGGCGGAGTTAGGGGCGGGATGGGCGGA
GTTAGGGGCGGGACTATGGTTGCTGACTAATTGAGATGCATGCTTTGCATACTTCTGCCTGCTGGGGAGC
CTGGGGACTTTCCACACCTGGTTGCTGACTAATTGAGATGCATGCTTTGCATACTTCTGCCTGCTGGGGA
GCCTGGGGACTTTCCACACCCTAACTGACACACATTCGCGCGTTTACCCGGGGAGCATGTCAAGGTCAAA
ATCGTCAAGAGCGTCAGCAGGCAGCATATCAAGGTCAAAGTCGTCAAGGGCATCGGCTGGGAGCATGTCT
AAGTCAAAATCGTCAAGGGCGTCGGTCGGCCCGCCGCTTTCGCACTTTAGCTGTTTCTCCAGGCCACATA
TGATTAGTTCCAGGCCGAAAAGGAAGGCAGGTTCGGCTCCCTGCCGGTCGAACAGCTCAATTGCTTGTTT
CAGAAGTGGGGGCATAGAATCGGTGGTAGGTGTCTCTCTTTCCTCTTTTGCTACTTGATGCTCCTGTTCC
TCCAATACGCAGCCCAGTGTAAAGTGGCCCACGGCGGACAGAGCGTACAGTGCGTTCTCCAGGGAGAAGC
CTTGCTGACACAGGAACGCGAGCTGATTTTCCAGGGTTTCGTACTGTTTCTCTGTTGGGCGGGTGCCGAG
ATGCACTTTAGCCCCGTCGCGATGTGAGAGGAGAGCACAGCGGTATGACTTGGCGTTGTTCCGCAGAAAG
TCTTGCCATGACTCGCCTTCCAGGGGGCAGGAGTGGGTATGATGCCTGTCCAGCATCTCGATTGGCAGGG
CATCGAGCAGGGCCCGCTTGTTCTTCACGTGCCAGTACAGGGTAGGCTGCTCAACTCCCAGCTTTTGAGC
GAGTTTCCTTGTCGTCAGGCCTTCGATACCGACTCCATTGAGTAATTCCAGAGCAGAGTTTATGACTTTG
CTCTTGTCCAGTCTAGACATGGTAATTCGATGATCCCCCTGGGGAGAGAGGTCGGTGATTCGGTCAACGA
GGGAGCCGACTGCCGACGTGCGCTCCGGAGGCTTGCAGAATGCGGAACACCGCGCGGGCAGGAACAGGGC
CCACACTACCGCCCCACACCCCGCCTCCCGCACCGCCCCTTCCCGGCCGCTGCTCTCGGCGCGCCCTGCT
GAGCAGCCGCTATTGGCCACAGCCCATCGCGGTCGGCGCGCTGCCATTGCTCCCTGGCGCTGTCCGTCTG
CGAGGGTACTAGTGAGACGTGCGGCTTCCGTTTGTCACGTCCGGCACGCCGCGAACCGCAAGGAACCTTC
CCGACTTAGGGGCGGAGCAGGAAGCGTCGCCGGGGGGCCCACAAGGGTAGCGGCGAAGATCCGGGTGACG
CTGCGAACGGACGTGAAGAATGTGCGAGACCCAGGGTCGGCGCCGCTGCGTTTCCCGGAACCACGCCCAG
AGCAGCCGCGTCCCTGCGCAAACCCAGGGCTGCCTTGGAAAAGGCGCAACCCCAACCCCGTGGAATTATC
ACCTCGAGTTTACTCCCTATCAGTGATAGAGAACGTATGAAGAGTTTACTCCCTATCAGTGATAGAGAAC
GTATGCAGACTTTACTCCCTATCAGTGATAGAGAACGTATAAGGAGTTTACTCCCTATCAGTGATAGAGA
ACGTATGACCAGTTTACTCCCTATCAGTGATAGAGAACGTATCTACAGTTTACTCCCTATCAGTGATAGA
GAACGTATATCCAGTTTACTCCCTATCAGTGATAGAGAACGTATAAGCTTTGCTTATGTAAACCAGGGCG
CCTATAAAAGAGTGCTGATTTTTTGAGTAAACTTCAATTCCACAACACTTTTGTCTTATACCAACTTTCC
GTACCACTTCCTACCCTCGTAAAGAATTGCCACCATGGGAGCCACCGGAAAGATCGTGCAAGTGATCGGA
GCCGTGGTGGACGTGGAATTCCCTCAGGATGCTGTGCCCAGAGTGTACGACGCCCTCGAGGTGCAGAACG
GCAATGAGAGACTGGTGCTCGAAGTGCAGCAGCAGCTTGGCGGCGGAATCGTCAGAACAATCGCCATGGG
CAGCAGCGACGGCCTGAGAAGAGGACTGGATGTGAAGGACCTGGAACACCCCATCGAGGTGCCAGTGGGA
AAAGCCACACTGGGCAGAATCATGAACGTGCTGGGCGAGCCCGTGGACATGAAGGGCGAAATTGGCGAAG
AGGAAAGATGGGCCATCCACAGGGCCGCTCCTAGCTACGAGGAACTGTCCAACAGCCAAGAGCTGCTCGA
GACAGGCATCAAAGTGATCGACCTGATGTGCCCCTTCGCCAAAGGCGGCAAAGTGGGACTTTTTGGCGGA
GCCGGCGTGGGACAGACCGTGAACATGATGGAACTGATTCGGAATATCGCCATCGAGCACAGCGGCTACT
CTGTGTTTGCTGGCGTGGGCGAGAGAACCAGAGAGGGCAACGATTTCTACCACGAGATGACCGACAGCAA
CGTGATCGACAAGGTGTCCCTGGTGTATGGCCAGATGAACGAGCCACCAGGCAACAGACTGAGAGTGGCC
CTGACAGGACTGACCATGGCCGAGAAGTTTCGCGACGAGGGCAGAGATGTGCTGCTGTTCGTGGACAACA
TCTACCGGTACACCCTGGCCGGCACAGAAGTGTCTGCTCTGCTGGGAAGAATGCCTTCCGCCGTGGGCTA
TCAGCCTACACTGGCCGAAGAAATGGGCGTGCTGCAAGAGAGAATCACCAGCACCAAGACAGGCAGCATC
ACCTCTGTGCAGGCCGTGTATGTGCCTGCCGACGATCTGACCGATCCTTCTCCTGCCACCACATTCGCCC
ACCTGGATGCTACAGTGGTGCTGTCTAGGCAGATTGCCAGCCTGGGCATCTATCCTGCTGTGGCCCCTCT
GGATAGCACCTCCAGACAACTGGATCCTCTGGTCGTGGGCCAAGAGCACTACGATACAGCTAGAGGCGTG
CAGAGCATCCTGCAGCGGTATCAAGAGCTGAAGGATATCATTGCCATCCTCGGCATGGACGAGCTGTCCG
AAGAGGACAAGCTGGTGGTCGCCAGGGCCAGAAAAATCCAGCGGTTTCTGAGCCAGCCATTCTTCGTGGC
CGAGGTGTTCACAGGCAGCCCCGGCAAATATGTGTCCCTGAAGGACACCATCCGGGGCTTCAAGGGAATC
ATGGAAGGCGAGTACGACCATCTGCCTGAACAGGCCTTCTACATGGTCGGATCCATCGAGGAAGCCGTGG
AAAAGGCCAAGAAGCTCGGAGGCAGCGGAGGTTCTGGCGGCTCTATGGATTATAAGGACGACGACGACAA
ATGACAGACCACCTCCCCTGCGAGCTAAGCTGGACAGCCAATGACGGGTAAGAGAGTGACATTTTTCACT
AACCTAAGACAGGAGGGCCGTCAGAGCTACTGCCTAATCCAAAGACGGGTAAAAGTGATAAAAATGTATC
ACTCCAACCTAAGACAGGCGCAGCTTCCGAGGGATTTGAGATCCAGACCACCTCCCCTGCGAGCTAAGCT
GGACAGCCAATGACGGGTAAGAGAGTGACATTTTTCACTAACCTAAGACAGGAGGGCCGTCAGAGCTACT
GCCTAATCCAAAGACGGGTAAAAGTGATAAAAATGTATCACTCCAACCTAAGACAGGCGCAGCTTCCGAG
GGATTTGAGATCCAGACATGATAAGATACATTGATGAGTTTGGACAAACCAAAACTAGAATGCAGTGAAA
AAAATGCCTTATTTGTGAAATTTGTGATGCTATTGCCTTATTTGTAACCATTATAAGCTGCAATAAACAA
GTTAAGTCGATAAACTGGATCTCTGCTGTCCCTGTAATAAACCCGAAAATTTTGAATTTTTGTAATTTGT
TTTTGTAATTCTTTAGTTTGTATGTCTGTTGCTATTATGTCTACTATTCTTTCCCCTGCACTGTACCCCC
CAATCCCCCCTTTTCTTTTAAAGGCGATACCGTCGAGATCCGTTCACTAATCGAATGGATCTGTCTCTGT
CTCTCTCTCCACCTTCTTCTTCTATTCCTTCGGGCCTGTCGGGTCCCCTCGGGGTTGGGAGGTGGGTCTG
AAACGATAATGGTGAATATCCCTGCCTAACTCTATTCACTATAGAAAGTACAGCAAAAACTATTCTTAAA
CCTACCAAGCCTCCTACTATCATTATGAATAATTTTATATACCACAGCCAATTTGTTATGTTAAACCAAT
TCCACAAACTTGCCCATTTATCTAATTCCAATAATTCTTGTTCATTCTTTTCTTGCTGGTTTTGCGATTC
TTCAATTAAGGAGTGTATTAAGCTTGTGTAATTGTTAATTTCTCTGTCCCACTCCATCCAGGTCGTGTGA
TTCCAAATCTGTTCCAGAGATTTATTACTCCAACTAGCATTCCAAGGCACAGCAGTGGTGCAAATGAGTT
TTCCAGAGCAACCCCAAATCCCCAGGAGCTGTTGATCCTTTAGGTATCTTTCCACAGCCAGGATTCTTGC
CTGGAGCTGCTTGATGCCCCAGACTGTGAGTTGCAACAGATGCTGTTGCGCCTCAATAGCCCTCAGCAAA
TTGTTCTGCTGCTGCACTATACCAGACAATAATTGTCTGGCCTGTACCGTCAGCGTCATTGACGCTGCGC
CCATAGTGCTTCCTGCTGCTCCCAAGAACCCAAGGAACAAAGCTCCTATTCCCACTGCTCTTTTTTCTCT
CTGCACCACTCTTCTCTTTGCCTTGGTGGGTGCTACTCCTAATGGTTCAATTTTTACTACTTTATATTTA
TATAATTCACTTCTCCAATTGTCCCTCATATCTCCTCCTCCAGGTCTGAAGATCAGCGGCCGGCCGCTTG
CTGTGCGGTGGTCTTACTTTTGTTTTGCTCTTCCTCTATCTTGTCTAAAGCTTCCTTGGTGTCTTTTATC
TCTATCCTTTGATGCACACAATAGAGGGTTGCTACTGTATTATATAATGATCTAAGTTCTTCTGATCCTG
TCTGAAGGGATGGTTGTAGCTGTCCCAGTATTTGTCTACAGCCTTCTGATGTTTCTAACAGGCCAGGATT
AACTGCGAATCGTTCTAGCTCCCTGCTTGCCCATACTATATGTTTTAATTTATATTTTTTCTTTCCCCCT
GGCCTTAACCGAATTTTTTCCCATCGCGATCTAATTCTCCCCCGCTTAATACTGACGCTCTCGCACCCAT
CTCTCTCCTTCTAGCCTCCGCTAGTCAAAATTTTTGGCGTACTCACCAGTCGCCGCCCCTCGCCTCTTGC
CGTGCGCGCTTCAGCAAGCCGAGTCCTGCGTCGAGAGAGCTCCTCTGGTTTCCCTTTCGCTTTCAAGTCC
CTGTTCGGGCGCCACTGCTAGAGATTTTCCACACTGACTAAAAGGGTCTGAGGGATCTCTAGTTACCAGA
GTCACACAACAGACGGGCACACACTACTTGAAGCACTCAAGGCAAGCTTTATTGAGGCTTAAGCAGTGGG
TTCCCTAGTTAGCCAGAGAGCTCCCAGGCTCAGATCTGGTCTAACCAGAGAGACCCAGTACAGGCAAAAA
GCAGCTGCTTATATGCAGGATCTGAGGGCTCGCCACTCCCCAGTCCCGCCCAGGCCACGCCTCCCTGGAA
AGTCCCCAGCGGAAAGTCCCTTGTAGCAAGCTCGATATCAGCAGTTCTTGAAGTACTCCGGATGCAGCTC
TCGGGCCACGTGATGAAATGCTAGGCGGCTGTCAAACCTCCACTCTAACACTTCTCTCTCCGGGTCATCC
ATCCCATGCAGGCTCACAGGGTGTAACAAGCTGGTGTTCTCTCCTTTATTGGCCTCTTCTACCTTATCTG
GCTCAACTGGTACTAGCTTGTAGCACCATCCAAAGGTCAGTGGATATCTGACCCCTGGCCCTGGTGTGTA
GTTCTGCTAATCAGGGAAGTAGCCTTGTGTGTGGTAGATCCACAGATCAAGGATATCTTGTCTTCTTTGG
GAGTGAATTAGCCCTTCCAACTACTAAGTTTGTAGTACATATTTAACAAATACAATTTCTTTAAAATGAA
AATAATTCAGAGGAATCACAGGTTTAGAGTAAATGAAACCACAGGTAATTGGCAGTGGTAATAGGGTATG
GGGTGGGAAGTTTGGGATGATTTTGGTTAGCTTGAGTTATCCAGTTGATCCAGACATGATAAGATACATT
GATGAGTTTGGACAAACCACAACTAGAATGCAGTGAAAAAAATGCTTTATTTGTGAAATTTGTGATGCTA
TTGCTTTATTTGTAACCATTATAAGCTGCAATAAACAAGTTGATCTCCCGATCCGTCGACGTCAGGTGGC
ACTTTTCGGGGAAATGTGCGCGGAACCCCTATTTGTTTATTTTTCTAAATACATTCAAATATGTATCCGC
TCATGAGACAATAACCCTGATAAATGCTTCAATAATATTGAAAAAGGAAGAGTATGAGTATTCAACATTT
CCGTGTCGCCCTTATTCCCTTTTTTGCGGCATTTTGCCTTCCTGTTTTTGCTCACCCAGAAACGCTGGTG
AAAGTAAAAGATGCTGAAGATCAGTTGGGTGCACGAGTGGGTTACATCGAACTGGATCTCAACAGCGGTA
AGATCCTTGAGAGTTTTCGCCCCGAAGAACGTTTTCCAATGATGAGCACTTTTAAAGTTCTGCTATGTGG
CGCGGTATTATCCCGTATTGACGCCGGGCAAGAGCAACTCGGTCGCCGCATACACTATTCTCAGAATGAC
TTGGTTGAGTACTCACCAGTCACAGAAAAGCATCTTACGGATGGCATGACAGTAAGAGAATTATGCAGTG
CTGCCATAACCATGAGTGATAACACTGCGGCCAACTTACTTCTGACAACGATCGGAGGACCGAAGGAGCT
AACCGCTTTTTTGCACAACATGGGGGATCATGTAACTCGCCTTGATCGTTGGGAACCGGAGCTGAATGAA
GCCATACCAAACGACGAGCGTGACACCACGATGCCTGTAGCAATGGCAACAACGTTGCGCAAACTATTAA
CTGGCGAACTACTTACTCTAGCTTCCCGGCAACAATTAATAGACTGGATGGAGGCGGATAAAGTTGCAGG
ACCACTTCTGCGCTCGGCCCTTCCGGCTGGCTGGTTTATTGCTGATAAATCTGGAGCCGGTGAGCGTGGG
TCTCGCGGTATCATTGCAGCACTGGGGCCAGATGGTAAGCCCTCCCGTATCGTAGTTATCTACACGACGG
GGAGTCAGGCAACTATGGATGAACGAAATAGACAGATCGCTGAGATAGGTGCCTCACTGATTAAGCATTG
GTAACTGTCAGACCAAGTTTACTCATATATACTTTAGATTGATTTAAAACTTCATTTTTAATTTAAAAGG
ATCTAGGTGAAGATCCTTTTTGATAATCTCATGACCAAAATCCCTTAACGTGAGTTTTCGTTCCACTGAG
CGTCAGACCCCGTAGAAAAGATCAAAGGATCTTCTTGAGATCCTTTTTTTCTGCGCGTAATCTGCTGCTT
GCAAACAAAAAAACCACCGCTACCAGCGGTGGTTTGTTTGCCGGATCAAGAGCTACCAACTCTTTTTCCG
AAGGTAACTGGCTTCAGCAGAGCGCAGATACCAAATACTGTTCTTCTAGTGTAGCCGTAGTTAGGCCACC
ACTTCAAGAACTCTGTAGCACCGCCTACATACCTCGCTCTGCTAATCCTGTTACCAGTGGCTGCTGCCAG
TGGCGATAAGTCGTGTCTTACCGGGTTGGACTCAAGACGATAGTTACCGGATAAGGCGCAGCGGTCGGGC
TGAACGGGGGGTTCGTGCACACAGCCCAGCTTGGAGCGAACGACCTACACCGAACTGAGATACCTACAGC
GTGAGCTATGAGAAAGCGCCACGCTTCCCGAAGGGAGAAAGGCGGACAGGTATCCGGTAAGCGGCAGGGT
CGGAACAGGAGAGCGCACGAGGGAGCTTCCAGGGGGAAACGCCTGGTATCTTTATAGTCCTGTCGGGTTT
CGCCACCTCTGACTTGAGCGTCGATTTTTGTGATGCTCGTCAGGGGGGCGGAGCCTATGGAAAAACGCCA
GCAACGCGGCCTTTTTACGGTTCCTGGCCTTTTGCTGGCCTTTTGCTCACATGTTCTTTCCTGCGTTATC
CCCTGATTCTGTGGATAACCGTATTACCGCCTTTGAGTGAGCTGATACCGCTCGCCGCAGCCGAACGACC
GAGCGCAGCGAGTCAGTGAGCGAGGAAGCGGAAGAGCGCCCAATACGCAAACCGCCTCTCCCCGCGCGTT
GGCCGATTCATTAATGCAGCTGGCACGACAGGTTTCCCGACTGGAAAGCGGGCAGTGAGCGCAACGCAAT
TAATGTGAGTTAGCTCACTCATTAGGCACCCCAGGCTTTACACTTTATGCTTCCGGCTCGTATGTTGTGT
GGAATTGTGAGCGGATAACAATTTCACACAGGAAACAGCTATGACCATGATTACGCCAAGCTCTAGCTAG
AGGTCGACGGTAAACGCTAGCAATGTCAAGGCCTCTCACTCTCTGATATTCATTTCTTTGCAAGTTATAA
ATACTGAATAATAAGATGACATGAACTACTACTGCTAGAGATTTTCCACACTGACTAAAAGGGTCTGAGG
GATCTCTAGTTACCAGAGTCACACAACAGACGGGCACACACTACTTGAAGCACTCAAGGCAAGCTTTATT
GAGGCTTAAGCAGTGGGTTCCCTAGTTAGCCAGAGAGCTCCCAGGCTCAGATCTGGTCTAACCAGAGAGA
CCCAGTACAGGCAAAAAGCAGCTGCTTATATGCAGGATCTGAGGGCTCGCCACTCCCCAGTCCCGCCCAG
GCCACGCCTCCCTGGAAAGTCCCCAGCGGAAAGTCCCTTGTAGCAAGCTCGATATCAGCAGTTCTTGAAG
TACTCCGGATGCAGCTCTCGGGCCACGTGATGAAATGCTAGGCGGCTGTCAAACCTCCACTCTAACACTT
CTCTCTCCGGGTCATCCATCCCATGCAGGCTCACAGGGTGTAACAAGCTGGTGTTCTCTCCTTTATTGGC
CTCTTCTACCTTATCTGGCTCAACTGGTACTAGCTTGTAGCACCATCCAAAGGTCAGTGGATATCTGACC
CCTGGCCCTGGTGTGTAGTTCTGCTAATCAGGGAAGTAGCCTTGTGTGTGGTAGATCCACAGATCAAGGA
TATCTTGTCTTCGTTGGGAGTGAATTAGCCCTTCCAGTCCCCTCTTTTCTTTTAAAAAGTGGCTAAGATC
TACAGCTGCCTTGTAAGTCATTGGTCTTAAAGGTACCTGAGGTGTGACTGGAAAACCCACCTCCTCCTCC
TCTTGTGCTTCTAGCCAGGCACAATCAGCATTGGTAGCTGCTGTATTGCTACTTGTGATTGCTCCATGTT
TTTCTAGGTCTCGACTGCAGAATTAATTCCAGGCGGGGAGGCGGCCCAAAGGGAGATCCGACTCGTCTGA
GGGCGAAGGCGAAGACGCGGAAGAGGCCGCAGAGCCGGCAGCAGGCCGCGGGAAGGAAGGTCCGCTGGAT
TGAGGGCCGAAGGGACGTAGCAGAAGGACGTCCCGCGCAGAATCCAGGTGGCAACACAGGCGAGCAGCCA
TGGAAAGGACGTCAGCTTCCCCGACAACACCACGGAATTGTCAGTGCCCAACAGCCGAGCCCCTGTCCAG
CAGCGGGCAAGGCAGGCGGCGATGAGTTCCGCCGTGGCAATAGGGAGGGGGAAAGCGAAAGTCCCGGAAA
GGAGCTGACAGGTGGTGGCAATGCCCCAACCAGTGGGGGTTGCGTCAGCAAACACAGTGCACACCACGCC
ACGTTGCCTGACAACGGGCCACAACTCCTCATAAAGAGACAGCAACCAGGATTTATACAAGGAGGAGAAA
ATGAAAGCCATACGGGAAGCAATAGCATGATACAAAGGCATTAAAGCAGCGTATCCACATAGCGTAAAAG
GAGCAACATAGTTAAGAATACCAGTCAATCTTTCACAAATTTTGTAATCCAGAGGTTGATTGTTCCAGAC
GCGTTCAGTCCTGCTCCTCGGCCACGAAGTGCACGCAGTTGCCGGCCGGGTCGCGCAGGGCGAACTCCCG
CCCCCACGGCTGCTCGCCGATCTCGGTCATGGCCGGCCCGGAGGCGTCCCGGAAGTTCGTGGACACGACC
TCCGACCACTCGGCGTACAGCTCGTCCAGGCCGCGCACCCACACCCAGGCCAGGGTGTTGTCCGGCACCA
CCTGGTCCTGGACCGCGCTGATGAACAGGGTCACGTCGTCCCGGACCACACCGGCGAAGTCGTCCTCCAC
GAAGTCCCGGGAGAACCCGAGCCGGTCGGTCCAGAACTCGACCGCTCCGGCGACGTCGCGCGCGGTGAGC
ACCGGAACGGCACTGGTCAACTTGGCCATGGTCGCGTTTTGCAAAAGCCTAGGCCTCCAAAAAAGCCTCC
TCACTACTTCTGGAATAGCTCAGAGGCCGAGGCGGCCTCGGCCTCTGCATAAAT
